Addgene plasmid #217258: pMV-Tigger3
Purpose: Donor plasmid of Tigger3 Transposon
Depositing lab: Yong E Zhang. Depositing organization: Institute of Zoology, Chinese Academy of Sciences. Publication: Heterologous survey of 130 DNA transposons in human cells highlights their functional divergence and expands the genome engineering toolbox. Zhang T, Tan S, Tang N, Li Y, Zhang C, Sun J, Guo Y, Gao H, Cai Y, Sun W, Wang C, Fu L, Ma H, Wu Y, Hu X, Zhang X, Gee P, Yan W, Zhao Y, Chen Q, Guo B, Wang H, Zhang YE. Cell. 2024 Jul 11;187(14):3741-3760.e30. doi: 10.1016/j.cell.2024.05.007. Epub 2024 Jun 5. PubMed 38843831.
Backbone
  Vector backbone: pMV
  Vector type: Mammalian Expression
Growth in bacteria
  Bacterial resistance: Ampicillin, 100 μg/mL
  Growth temperature: 37°C
  Growth strain: DH5alpha
  Copy number: High Copy
Gene/Insert
  Gene/Insert name: TIRs of Tigger3 transposon
  Species: Synthetic
  Cloning method: Restriction Enzyme; 5′ cloning site Unknown (unknown if destroyed); 3′ cloning site Unknown (unknown if destroyed)
Terms and licenses: Academic/Nonprofit Terms; Industry Terms: Not Available to Industry
How to cite: pMV-Tigger3 was a gift from Yong E Zhang (Addgene plasmid # 217258 ; http://n2t.net/addgene:217258 ; RRID:Addgene_217258)
