[The description below was written by a language model from this plasmid's Addgene catalogue record and pLannotate feature annotations shown in this document.]
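Description:
pMV-Tigger3 is a 5.5 kb transposon donor plasmid built on the pMV backbone and catalogued as a mammalian expression vector. It is maintained in E. coli through a high-copy ColE1/pUC-type origin and selected with ampicillin via a β-lactamase gene driven by its native promoter. A short lacZα remnant is also detected, most likely a leftover from the cloning vector rather than a functional element.

The stated insert is the pair of synthetic terminal inverted repeats (TIRs) of the Tigger3 DNA transposon. The automated annotation does not label the TIRs themselves, so their exact positions are not given in the feature table. They presumably lie in the unannotated regions on either side of the reporter cassette, as expected for a donor design. That cassette consists of the mouse PGK promoter driving a puromycin N-acetyltransferase coding sequence followed closely by EGFP and ending in a bovine growth hormone polyadenylation signal. The short gap between PuroR and EGFP, together with PuroR being called as a fragment, is consistent with the two being expressed from a single transcript through a linker or self-cleaving peptide, though the record does not name one.

No transposase is encoded on this plasmid, so mobilisation would depend on a Tigger3 transposase supplied in trans from a separate helper construct. In that arrangement, the transposase recognises the TIRs, excises the cargo and integrates it into the host genome. Stable integration can then be scored by puromycin resistance and EGFP fluorescence. The plasmid comes from a survey of DNA transposon activity in human cells that aimed to expand the set of genome engineering tools.
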