Features (pLannotate 1.2.2; 8 found; start..end, strand, type, name):
    118..138     -  CDS            lacZα (fragment): LacZα fragment of β-galactosidase; lacZ fragment
    673..1172    +  promoter       PGK promoter: mouse phosphoglycerate kinase 1 promoter
   1197..1791    +  CDS            PuroR (fragment): puromycin N-acetyltransferase; pac from Streptomyces alboniger; confers resistance to puromycin
   1855..2574    +  CDS            EGFP: the original enhanced GFP (Yang et al., 1996) mammalian codon-optimized
   2602..2826    +  polyA_signal   bGH poly(A) signal: bovine growth hormone polyadenylation signal
   3805..4393    -  rep_origin     ori: high-copy-number ColE1/pMB1/pBR322/pUC origin of replication
   4564..5424    -  CDS            AmpR: β-lactamase; bla; confers resistance to ampicillin, carbenicillin, and related antibiotics
   5425..26      -  promoter       AmpR promoter (across the origin): bla
>Addgene plasmid #217258 | pMV-Tigger3 | addgene full sequence | sequence record 443569 | Addgene NGS Result
AAAAATAAACAAATAGGGGTTCCGCGCACATTTCCCCGAAAAGTGCCACCTGACGTCTAAGAAACCATTA
TTATCATGACATTAACCTATAAAAATAGGCGTATCACGAGGCCCTTTCGTTGTAAAACGACGGCCAGTCG
AACCACGCAATGCGTCTCGATCCGCAGTGTCTTGCGTCTCTCAATTGTACAGTCATGCGCCGCATAACGA
CGTTTCGGTCAACGACGGACCGCATATACGACGGTGGTCCCATAAGATTATAATGGAGCTGAAAAATTCC
TATCGCCTAGTGACGTCGTAGCTGTCGTAACGTCATAGCGCAACGCATTACTCACGTGTTTGTGGTGATG
CTGGTGTAAACAAACCTACTGCGCTGCCAGTCGTATAAAAGTATAGCACATACAATTATGTACAGTACAT
AATACTTGATAATGATAATAAATGACTATGTTACTGGTTTATGTATTTACTATACTATACTTTTTATCGT
TATTTTAGAGTGTACTCCTTCTACTTATTAAAAAAAAGTTTACTGTAAAACAGTATGCCGTGTTACACCG
GCAGCAGCCTCATACATCTCGTGTTTACCGCGTCTCTTGATTGCATCATTTTCTCTTGTGCTTGATTTAA
TCTCGTGTTGTTTTGTTCATCACCGGTGCTAGCAATTCTACCGGGTAGGGGAGGCGCTTTTCCCAAGGCA
GTCTGGAGCATGCGCTTTAGCAGCCCCGCTGGGCACTTGGCGCTACACAAGTGGCCTCTGGCCTCGCACA
CATTCCACATCCACCGGTAGGCGCCAACCGGCTCCGTTCTTTGGTGGCCCCTTCGCGCCACCTTCTACTC
CTCCCCTAGTCAGGAAGTTCCCCCCCGCCCCGCAGCTCGCGTCGTGCAGGACGTGACAAATGGAAGTAGC
ACGTCTCACTAGTCTCGTGCAGATGGACAGCACCGCTGAGCAATGGAAGCGGGTAGGCCTTTGGGGCAGC
GGCCAATAGCAGCTTTGCTCCTTCGCTTTCTGGGCTCAGAGGCTGGGAAGGGGTGGGTCCGGGGGCGGGC
TCAGGGGCGGGCTCAGGGGCGGGGCGGGCGCCCGAAGGTCCTCCGGAGGCCCGGCATTCTGCACGCTTCA
AAAGCGCACGTCTGCCGCGCTGTTCTCCTCTTCCTCATCTCCGGGCCTTTCGACCTGCAGCCAACGCCAC
CATGGGGACCGAGTACAAGCCCACGGTGCGCCTCGCCACCCGCGACGACGTCCCCCGGGCCGTACGCACC
CTCGCCGCCGCGTTCGCCGACTACCCCGCCACGCGCCACACCGTCGACCCGGACCGCCACATCGAGCGGG
TCACCGAGCTGCAAGAACTCTTCCTCACGCGCGTCGGGCTCGACATCGGCAAGGTGTGGGTCGCGGACGA
CGGCGCCGCGGTGGCGGTCTGGACCACGCCGGAGAGCGTCGAAGCGGGGGCGGTGTTCGCCGAGATCGGC
CCGCGCATGGCCGAGTTGAGCGGTTCCCGGCTGGCCGCGCAGCAACAGATGGAAGGCCTCCTGGCGCCGC
ACCGGCCCAAGGAGCCCGCGTGGTTCCTGGCCACCGTCGGCGTCTCGCCCGACCACCAGGGCAAGGGTCT
GGGCAGCGCCGTCGTGCTCCCCGGAGTGGAGGCGGCCGAGCGCGCCGGGGTGCCCGCCTTCCTGGAGACC
TCCGCGCCCCGCAACCTCCCCTTCTACGAGCGGCTCGGCTTCACCGTCACCGCCGACGTCGAGGTGCCCG
AAGGACCGCGCACCTGGTGCATGACCCGCAAGCCCGGTGCCATCGATGCCACTAACTTCTCCCTGTTGAA
ACAAGCAGGGGATGTCGAAGAGAATCCCGGGCCAATGGTGAGCAAGGGCGAGGAGCTGTTCACCGGGGTG
GTGCCCATCCTGGTCGAGCTGGACGGCGACGTAAACGGCCACAAGTTCAGCGTGTCCGGCGAGGGCGAGG
GCGATGCCACCTACGGCAAGCTGACCCTGAAGTTCATCTGCACCACCGGCAAGCTGCCCGTGCCCTGGCC
CACCCTCGTGACCACCCTGACCTACGGCGTGCAGTGCTTCAGCCGCTACCCCGACCACATGAAGCAGCAC
GACTTCTTCAAGTCCGCCATGCCCGAAGGCTACGTCCAGGAGCGCACCATCTTCTTCAAGGACGACGGCA
ACTACAAGACCCGCGCCGAGGTGAAGTTCGAGGGCGACACCCTGGTGAACCGCATCGAGCTGAAGGGCAT
CGACTTCAAGGAGGACGGCAACATCCTGGGGCACAAGCTGGAGTACAACTACAACAGCCACAACGTCTAT
ATCATGGCCGACAAGCAGAAGAACGGCATCAAGGTGAACTTCAAGATCCGCCACAACATCGAGGACGGCA
GCGTGCAGCTCGCCGACCACTACCAGCAGAACACCCCCATCGGCGACGGCCCCGTGCTGCTGCCCGACAA
CCACTACCTGAGCACCCAGTCCGCCCTGAGCAAAGACCCCAACGAGAAGCGCGATCACATGGTCCTGCTG
GAGTTCGTGACCGCCGCCGGGATCACTCTCGGCATGGACGAGCTGTACAAGTAATTAATTAAGCTCGCTG
ATCAGCCTCGACTGTGCCTTCTAGTTGCCAGCCATCTGTTGTTTGCCCCTCCCCCGTGCCTTCCTTGACC
CTGGAAGGTGCCACTCCCACTGTCCTTTCCTAATAAAATGAGGAAATTGCATCGCATTGTCTGAGTAGGT
GTCATTCTATTCTGGGGGGTGGGGTGGGGCAGGACAGCAAGGGGGAGGATTGGGAAGACAATAGCAGGCA
TGCTGGGGATGCGGTGGGCTCTATGGCTTCTGAGGCGCGCCCTCGAGGCCTAGGCTAATGTGTGTGTTTG
TGTCTTAGTTTTTAACAAAAAAGTTTAAAAAGTAAAAAAAAAATAAATTTAAAAATAGAAAAAAGCTTAT
AGAATAAGGATATAAAGAAAGAAAATATTTTTGTACAGCTGTACAATGTGTTTGTGTTTTAAGCTAAGTG
TTATTACAAAAGAGTCAAAAAGTTGAAAAAATTAAAAAGTTTATAAAGTAAAAAAGTTACAGTAAGCTAA
GGTTAATTTATTATTGAAGAAAGAAAAATATTTTAAATAAATTTAGTGTAGCCTAAGTGTACAGTGTTTA
TAAAGTCTACAGTAGTGTACAGTAATGTCCTAGGCCTTCACATTCACTCACCACTCACTCACTGACTCAC
CCAGAGCAACTTCCAGTCCTGCAAGCTCCATTCATGGTAAGTGCCCTATACAGGTGTACCATTTTTTATC
TTTTATACCGTATTTTTACTGTACCTTTTCTATGTTTAGATATGTTTAGATACACAAATACTTACCATTG
TGTTACAATTGCCTACAGTATTCAGTACAGTAACATGCTGTACAGGTTTGTAGCCTAGGAGCAATAGGCT
ATACCATATAGCCTAGGTGTGTAGTAGGCTATACCATCTAGGTTTGTGTAAGTACACTCTATGATGTTCG
CACAACGACGAAATCGCCTAACGACGCATTTCTCAGAACGTATCCCCGTCGTTAAGCGACGCATGACTGT
AGGGCCCAGAGACGGAGTCACTGCCAACCGAGACGGTCATAGCTGTTTCCTGTGTGCCGCTTCCTCGCTC
ACTGACTCGCTGCGCTCGGTCGTTCGGCTGCGGCGAGCGGTATCAGCTCACTCAAAGGCGGTAATACGGT
TACCCACAGAATCAGGGGATAACGCAGGAAAGAACATGTGAGCAAAAGGCCAGCAAAAGGCCAGGAACCG
TAAAAAGGCCGCGTTGCTGGCGTTTTTCCATAGGCTCCGCCCCCCTGACGAGCATCACAAAAATCGACGC
TCAAGTCAGAGGTGGCGAAACCCGACAGGACTATAAAGATACCAGGCGTTTCCCCCTGGAAGCTCCCTCG
TGCGCTCTCCTGTTCCGACCCTGCCGCTTACCGGATACCTGTCCGCCTTTCTCCCTTCGGGAAGCGTGGC
GCTTTCTCATAGCTCACGCTGTAGGTATCTCAGTTCGGTGTAGGTCGTTCGCTCCAAGCTGGGCTGTGTG
CACGAACCCCCCGTTCAGCCCGACCGCTGCGCCTTATCCGGTAACTATCGTCTTGAGTCCAACCCGGTAA
GACACGACTTATCGCCACTGGCAGCAGCCACTGGTAACAGGATTAGCAGAGCGAGGTATGTAGGCGGTGC
TACAGAGTTCTTGAAGTGGTGGCCTAACTACGGCTACACTAGAAGAACAGTATTTGGTATCTGCGCTCTG
CTGAAGCCAGTTACCTTCGGAAAAAGAGTTGGTAGCTCTTGATCCGGCAAACAAACCACCGCTGGTAGCG
GTGGTTTTTTTGTTTGCAAGCAGCAGATTACGCGCAGAAAAAAAGGATCTCAAGAAGATCCTTTGATCTT
TTCTACGGGGTCTGACGCTCAGTGGAACGAAAACTCACGTTAAGGGATTTTGGTCATGAGATTATCAAAA
AGGATCTTCACCTAGATCCTTTTAAATTAAAAATGAAGTTTTAAATCAATCTAAAGTATATATGAGTAAA
CTTGGTCTGACAGTTACCAATGCTTAATCAGTGAGGCACCTATCTCAGCGATCTGTCTCTTTCGTTCATC
CATAGTTGCCTGACTCCCCGTCGTGTAGATAACTACGATACGGGAGGGCTTACCATCTGGCCCCAGTGCT
GCAATAATACCGCGGGACCCACGCTCACCGGCTCCAGATTTATCAGCAATAAACCAGCCAGCCGGAAGGG
CCGAGCGCAGAAGTGGTCCTGCAACTTTATCCGCCTCCATCCAGTCTATTAATTGTTGCCGGGAAGCTAG
AGTAAGTAGTTCGCCAGTTAATAGTTTGCGCAACGTTGTTGCCATCGCTACAGGCATCGTGGTATCACGC
TCGTCGTTTGGTATGGCTTCATTCAGCTCCGGTTCCCAACGATCAAGGCGAGTTACATGATCCCCCATGT
TGCGCAAAAAAGCGGTTAGCTCCTTCGGTCCTCCGATCGTTGTCAGAAGTAAGTTGGCCGCCGTGTTATC
ACTCATGGTTATGGCAGCACTACATAATTCTCTTACTGTCATGCCATCCGTAAGATGCTTTTCTGTGACT
GGTGAGTACTCAACCAAGTCATTCTGAGAATAGTGTATGCGGCGACCGAGTTGCTCTTGCCCGGCGTCAA
TACGGGATAATACCGCGCCACATAGCAGAACTTTAAAAGTGCTCATCATTGGAAAACGTTCTTCGGGGCG
AAAACTCTCAAGGATCTTACCGCTGTTGAGATCCAGTTCGATGTAACCCACTCGTGCACCCAACTGATCT
TCAGCATCTTTTACTTTCACCAGCGTTTCTGGGTGAGCAAAAACAGGAAGGCAAAATGCCGCAAAAAAGG
GAATAAGGGCGACACGGAAATGTTGAATACTCATACTCTTCCTTTTTCAATATTATTGAAGCATTTATCA
GGGTTATTGTCTCATGAGCGGATACATATTTGAATGTATTTAG
